Addgene plasmid #70915: pFOSGE_COF2G08
Purpose: Gateway entry clone
Depositing lab: Alexander Stark. Depositing organization: Research Institute of Molecular Pathology (IMP). Publication: Transcriptional regulators form diverse groups with context-dependent regulatory functions. Stampfel G, Kazmar T, Frank O, Wienerroither S, Reiter F, Stark A. Nature. 2015 Nov 9. doi: 10.1038/nature15545. PubMed 26550828.
Backbone
  Vector backbone: pDONR221
  Backbone manufacturer: Invitrogen
  Backbone size w/o insert (bp): 4762
  Vector type: Gateway entry vector
Growth in bacteria
  Bacterial resistance: Kanamycin, 50 μg/mL
  Growth temperature: 37°C
  Growth strain: DH5alpha
  Copy number: High Copy
Gene/Insert
  Gene/Insert name: Parg (alt names: FBgn0023216; CG2864, FBtr0307279)
  Species: D. melanogaster (fly)
  Insert size (bp): 2169
  Entrez Gene: Parg (a.k.a. Dmel_CG2864, CG2864, Dmel\CG2864, EG:114E2.1, HD10914, PARG, dParg, parg)
  Cloning method: Gateway Cloning
  Sequencing primers: 5′ M13-F20; 3′ M13R
Terms and licenses: Academic/Nonprofit Terms; Industry Terms: Not Available to Industry
How to cite: pFOSGE_COF2G08 was a gift from Alexander Stark (Addgene plasmid # 70915 ; http://n2t.net/addgene:70915 ; RRID:Addgene_70915)
