[The description below was written by a language model from this plasmid's Addgene catalogue record.]
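Description:
pFOSGE_COF2G08 is a Gateway entry clone built on the commercial pDONR221 donor backbone, carrying the Drosophila melanogaster gene Parg (CG2864, corresponding to the FlyBase transcript listed in the record), which encodes poly(ADP-ribose) glycohydrolase. The insert is recorded as 2169 bp and was introduced by Gateway cloning. In this system, a BP recombination reaction replaces the donor vector's counter-selectable cassette with the insert, leaving it flanked by attL sites. The plasmid is maintained in standard E. coli cloning strains as a high-copy plasmid under kanamycin selection. M13 forward and reverse primer sites flanking the cloning region are listed for sequence verification of the insert.

As an entry clone, the plasmid is not itself an expression construct. The record names no promoter, tag or reporter associated with the insert, and pDONR-type vectors are not designed to drive expression in eukaryotic cells. Its role is to act as a shuttle: an LR recombination reaction transfers the Parg sequence into any compatible destination vector, which then supplies the promoter, fusion partners and host-specific elements. The record does not say whether the insert retains its stop codon, which would determine its suitability for C-terminal fusions. No feature table is provided, so individual backbone elements cannot be confirmed beyond what the catalogue fields state. The clone name and the associated publication on context-dependent functions of transcriptional regulators suggest it belongs to a larger collection of fly transcription factor and cofactor clones assembled for systematic functional testing.
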