>Addgene plasmid #70915 | pFOSGE_COF2G08 | depositor partial sequence | sequence record 126857 | insert
ATGTCGAAGTCGCCGGATGGCGGGATTTCCGAAATAGAAACGGAGGAGGAGCCGGAAAATCTGGCGAACT
CCCTAGATGATTCGTGGCGTGGAGTTTCCATGGAGGCTATACATCGTAATCGGCAGCCTTTCGAATTGGA
GAATTTGCCACCAGTGACTGCCGGCAATCTCCACCGGGTTATGTACCAGCTGCCAATTCGTGAAACACCG
CCACGCCCCTACAAATCACCGGGAAAGTGGGACTCCGAGCATGTGCGTCTGCCCTGTGCGCCCGAGTCGA
AATATCCGAGGGAGAATCCGGATGGCAGCACCACCATCGATTTTCGCTGGGAAATGATCGAACGAGCCCT
TCTGCAGCCCATAAAGACGTGTGAGGAACTGCAGGCGGCGATAATATCATATAATACCACCTATAGGGAT
CAGTGGCACTTTCGTGCCCTTCATCAACTTCTCGACGAGGAACTGGACGAGAGCGAAACACGGGTTTTCT
TCGAGGATCTATTGCCGCGCATTATCCGATTGGCATTGCGGCTACCGGACTTGATTCAATCGCCAGTTCC
GCTGCTCAAGCACCACAAGAACGCCTCATTGAGCCTGAGCCAACAGCAGATCTCCTGCCTGTTGGCCAAT
GCCTTCCTGTGCACCTTTCCCCGGAGAAACACCCTCAAGAGGAAGTCCGAGTACAGCACTTTTCCAGACA
TCAACTTTAACAGGCTTTACCAATCGACGGGACCGGCAGTTCTGGAGAAGCTTAAATGCATTATGCACTA
TTTTCGTCGCGTGTGTCCCACAGAGCGGGATGCCAGCAATGTGCCCACCGGTGTGGTAACCTTTGTTCGT
CGGAGCGGATTGCCGGAACATCTGATCGACTGGAGCCAAAGTGCGGCGCCGTTGGGTGATGTGCCATTGC
ACGTGGATGCCGAGGGAACAATCGAGGATGAGGGCATTGGACTGCTGCAAGTAGACTTTGCCAACAAATA
TTTGGGTGGCGGTGTCTTGGGACATGGCTGCGTTCAGGAGGAGATACGCTTTGTTATCTGTCCGGAGCTA
TTGGTGGGTAAACTCTTTACGGAGTGTCTGCGACCATTCGAGGCCCTGGTGATGTTGGGCGCCGAAAGGT
ATAGTAACTATACGGGATATGCCGGAAGCTTCGAGTGGTCCGGCAACTTTGAGGATTCAACGCCAAGAGA
TAGCTCAGGTCGTCGACAAACGGCCATTGTGGCAATCGATGCCCTACATTTTGCCCAGTCACATCATCAA
TATCGCGAGGATCTCATGGAAAGGGAGCTGAACAAGGCGTACATTGGATTTGTTCACTGGATGGTGACGC
CGCCACCGGGTGTGGCAACTGGTAACTGGGGTTGCGGCGCATTCGGCGGTGACTCCTATCTGAAAGCCCT
GCTGCAACTTATGGTCTGCGCCCAGTTGGGCAGACCTTTGGCCTACTATACCTTTGGAAATGTGGAGTTT
AGGGATGATTTTCATGAAATGTGGCTGTTGTTTCGAAATGACGGGACTACGGTGCAGCAGCTTTGGAGTA
TTTTAAGGTCGTACAGTAGGCTTATTAAGGAGAAGAGCTCCAAGGAGCCGCGTGAGAATAAGGCATCCAA
AAAGAAGCTATATGATTTTATTAAAGAGGAACTTAAGAAGGTCAGAGATGTGCCCGGAGAGGGAGCATCC
GCCGAAGCTGGAAGCTCTAGAGTAGCTGGATTAGGCGAAGGAAAATCAGAAACATCAGCGAAATCCTCGC
CAGAACTCAACAAGCAACCCGCCCGACCGCAAATCACCATAACGCAACAAAGTACCGATCTATTGCCCGC
GCAATTATCGCAAGATAACTCAAATTCTTCGGAAGATCAGGCCCTTCTTATGCTGTCGGACGATGAGGAG
GCCAATGCCATGATGGAGGCCGCTAGTCTGGAGGCTAAAAGCAGCGTAGAAATAAGCAACAGCAGCACAA
CGTCCAAAACGAGCAGTACAGCCACGAAATCAATGGGTTCAGGTGGCCGCCAGTTGAGCCTGCTCGAGAT
GCTGGACACCCATTATGAAAAGGGTTCGGCCTCGAAGAGGCCACGAAAATCACCCAACTGCAGCAAGGCT
GAGGGTTCAGCAAAGAGTCGTAAGGAGATCGATGTGACCGACAAGGACGAAAAGGACGATATTGTTGAC
