>Addgene plasmid #70915 | pFOSGE_COF2G08 | addgene partial sequence | sequence record 130312 | M13-Rev 5'-CAGGAAACAGCTATGACC-3'
ATAATGATTTTATTTTGACTGATAGTGACCTGTTCGTTGCAACAAATTGATAAGCAATGCTTTCTTATAA
TGCCAACTTTGTACAAGAAAGCTGGGTCGTCAACAATATCGTCCTTTTCGTCCTTGTCGGTCACATCGAT
CTCCTTACGACTCTTTGCTGAACCCTCAGCCTTGCTGCAGTTGGGTGATTTTCGTGGCCTCTTCGAGGCC
GAACCCTTTTCATAATGGGTGTCCAGCATCTCGAGCAGGCTCAACTGGCGGCCACCTGAACCCATTGATT
TCGTGGCTGTACTGCTCGTTTTGGACGTTGTGCTGCTGTTGCTTATTTCTACGCTGCTTTTAGCCTCCAG
ACTAGCGGCCTCCATCATGGCATTGGCCTCCTCATCGTCCGACAGCATAAGAAGGGCCTGATCTTCCGAA
GAATTTGAGTTATCTTGCGATAATTGCGCGGGCAATAGATCGGTACTTTGTTGCGTTATGGTGATTTGCG
GTCGGGCGGGTTGCTTGTTGAGTTCTGGCGAGGATTTCGCTGATGTTTCTGATTTTCCTTCGCCTAATCC
AGCTACTCTAGAGCTTCCAGCTTCGGCGGATGCTCCCTCTCCGGGCACATCTCTGACCTTCTTAAGTTCC
TCTTTAATAAAATCATATAGCTTCTTTTTGGATGCCTTATTCTCACGCGGCTCCTTGGAGCTCTTCTCCT
TAATAAGCCTACTGTACGACCTTAA
